Addgene plasmid #145870: pAc5.1B-EGFP-DmHPat_1-225_A
Purpose: Insect Expression of DmHPat_1-225
Depositing lab: Elisa Izaurralde. Depositing organization: Max Planck Institute for Developmental Biology. Publication: HPat provides a link between deadenylation and decapping in metazoa. Haas G, Braun JE, Igreja C, Tritschler F, Nishihara T, Izaurralde E. J Cell Biol. 2010 Apr 19. 189(2):289-302. 10.1083/jcb.200910141 PubMed 20404111.
Backbone
  Vector backbone: Unknown
  Vector type: Insect Expression
Growth in bacteria
  Bacterial resistance: Ampicillin, 100 μg/mL
  Growth temperature: 37°C
  Growth strain: DH5alpha
  Copy number: Low Copy
Gene/Insert
  Gene/Insert name: DmHPat_1-225
  Species: D. melanogaster (fly)
  Mutation: one non silent mutation N218K compared to the sequence given by NCBI: NM_142335.2.
  Entrez Gene: Patr-1 (a.k.a. anon-WO0118547.282, BcDNA:LD27979, CG5208, Dmel\CG5208, HPat, LD27979)
  Cloning method: Unknown
Terms and licenses: Academic/Nonprofit Terms; Industry Terms: Not Available to Industry
Depositor comments: Plasmids from this collection were made available to the research community and donated after the lab closed. Please note that the sequence provided by the depositing laboratory may be theoretical/predicted or based on Sanger sequencing results. There may be discrepancies between sequencing results obtained by Addgene and the depositor sequence. If an Addgene verified sequence is not available, please contact before placing your order to request that our lab fully sequence the plasmid.
How to cite: pAc5.1B-EGFP-DmHPat_1-225_A was a gift from Elisa Izaurralde (Addgene plasmid # 145870 ; http://n2t.net/addgene:145870 ; RRID:Addgene_145870)
