[The description below was written by a language model from this plasmid's Addgene catalogue record and pLannotate feature annotations shown in this document.]
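Description:
pAc5.1B-EGFP-DmHPat_1-225_A is an insect-cell expression plasmid of about 6.8 kb that produces an EGFP-tagged N-terminal fragment of the Drosophila melanogaster decapping activator HPat (Patr-1, CG5208). The catalogue lists the backbone as unknown, although the name and the annotated parts point to a pAc5.1-type vector. Expression is driven by the Drosophila actin 5C (Ac5) promoter, a strong constitutive promoter commonly used in cultured fly cells. The EGFP coding sequence lies immediately downstream of the promoter. The gap between EGFP and the downstream V5 epitope tag is not annotated, but it is about the right size to hold the insert encoding HPat residues 1–225, which would give an N-terminal EGFP fusion. Whether the V5 tag is read in frame with the insert or cut off by a stop codon is not stated. An SV40 polyadenylation signal follows the cassette, flanked by short leftover fragments of SV40 large T antigen and of a tetracycline resistance gene, neither of which is expected to be functional.

The plasmid is propagated in E. coli using a ColE1/pUC-type origin and is selected with ampicillin through the β-lactamase gene and its own promoter. The catalogue describes it as low copy, although the origin is annotated as a high-copy type. No marker for selection in insect cells is annotated, which suggests use in transient transfection. The depositor notes one non-silent change, N218K, relative to the NCBI reference sequence, and cautions that the deposited sequence may be theoretical. The associated study concerned HPat as a link between mRNA deadenylation and decapping, so a fragment construct like this one fits domain mapping of HPat localisation or protein interactions in fly cells.
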