Features (pLannotate 1.2.2; 9 found; start..end, strand, type, name):
     56..2568    +  promoter       Ac5 promoter: Drosophila melanogaster actin 5C promoter
   2588..3304    +  CDS            EGFP: EGFP is a basic (constitutively fluorescent) green fluorescent protein published in 1996, derived from Aequorea victoria. It is reported to be a rapidly-maturing weak dimer with moderate acid sensitivity.
   4042..4083    +  CDS            V5 tag: epitope tag from simian virus 5
   4183..4317    -  polyA_signal   SV40 poly(A) signal: SV40 polyadenylation signal
   4340..4424    -  CDS            large T antigen (fragment): large T antigen from SV40 (simian virus 40)
   4425..4895    +  CDS            TcR (fragment): tetracycline efflux protein; tet; confers resistance to tetracycline
   4939..5527    -  rep_origin     ori: high-copy-number ColE1/pMB1/pBR322/pUC origin of replication
   5698..6558    -  CDS            AmpR: β-lactamase; bla; confers resistance to ampicillin, carbenicillin, and related antibiotics
   6559..6663    -  promoter       AmpR promoter: bla
>Addgene plasmid #145870 | pAc5.1B-EGFP-DmHPat_1-225_A | depositor full sequence | sequence record 288315 | Full Sequence
CTTCAAGGAATTAATTCTATATTCTAAAAACACAAATGATACTTCTAAAAAAAATCATGAATGGCATCAA
CTCTGAATCAAATCTTTGCAGATGCACCTACTTCTCATTTCCACTGTCACATCATTTTTCCAGATCTCGC
TGCCTGTTATGTGGCCCACAAACCAAGACACGTTTTATGGCCATTAAAGCTGGCTGATCGTCGCCAAACA
CCAAATACATATCAATATGTACATTCGAGAAAGAAGCGATCAAAGAAGCGTCTTCGGGCGAGTAGGAGAA
TGCGGAGGAGAAGGAGAACGAGCTGATCTAGTATCTCTCCACAATCCAATGCCAACTGACCAACTGGCCA
TATTCGGAGCAATTTGAAGCCAATTTCCATCGCCTGGCGATCGCTCCATTCTTGGCTATATGTTTTTCAC
CGTTCCCGGGGCCATTTTCAAAGACTCGTCGGTAAGATAAGATTGTGTCACTCGCTGTCTCTCTTCATTT
GTCGAAGAATGCTGAGGAATTTCGCGATGACGTCGGCGAGTATTTTGAAGAATGAGAATAATTTGTATTT
ATACGAAAATCAGTTAGTGGAATTTTCTACAAAAACATGTTATCTATAGATAATTTTGTTGCAAAATATG
TTGACTATGACAAAGATTGTATGTATATACCTTTAATGTATTCTCATTTTCTTATGTATTTATAATGGCA
ATGATGATACTGATGATATTTTAAGATGATGCCAGACCACAGGCTGATTTCTGCGTCTTTTGCCGAACGC
AGTGCATGTGCGGTTGTTGTTTTTTGGAATAGTTTCAATTTTCGGACTGTCCGCTTTGATTTCAGTTTCT
TGGCTTATTCAAAAAGCAAAGTAAAGCCAAAAAAGCGAGATGGCAATACCAAATGCGGCAAAACGGTAGT
GGAAGGAAAGGGGTGCGGGGCAGCGGAAGGAAGGGTGGGGCGGGGCGTGGCGGGGTCTGTGGCTGGGCGC
GACGTCACCGACGTTGGAGCCACTCCTTTGACCATGTGTGCGTGTGTGTATTATTCGTGTCTCGCCACTC
GCCGGTTGTTTTTTTCTTTTTATCTCGCTCTCTCTAGCGCCATCTCGTACGCATGCTCAACGCACCGCAT
GTTGCCGTGTCCTTTATGCGTCATTTTGGCTCGAAATAGGCAATTATTTAAACAAAGATTAGTCAACGAA
AACGCTAAAATAAATAAGTCTACAATATGGTTACTTATTGCCATGTGTGTGCAGCCAACGATAGCAACAA
AAGCAACAACACAGTGGCTTTCCCTCTTTCACTTTTTGTTTGCAAGCGCGTGCGAGCAAGACGGCACGAC
CGGCAAACGCAATTACGCTGACAAAGAGCAGACGAAGTTTTGGCCGAAAAACATCAAGGCGCCTGATACG
AATGCATTTGCAATAACAATTGCGATATTTAATATTGTTTATGAAGCTGTTTGACTTCAAAACACACAAA
AAAAAAAATAAAACAAATTATTTGAAAGAGAATTAGGAATCGGACAGCTTATCGTTACGGGCTAACAGCA
CACCGAGACGAAATAGCTTACCTGACGTCACAGCCTCTGGAAGAACTGCCGCCAAGCAGAGAGAGAGAGA
AAAAGAGGGAGAGCAGCTTAGACCGCATGTGCTTGTGTGTGAGGCGTCTCTCTCTTCGTCTCCTGTTTGC
GCAAACGCATAGACTGCACTGAGAAAATCGATTACCTATTTTTTATGAATGAATATTTGCACTATTACTA
TTCAAAACTATTAAGATAGCAATCACATTCAATAGCCAAATACTATACCACCTGAGCGATGCAACGAAAT
GATCAATTTGAGCAAAAATGCTGCATATTTAGGACGGCATCATTATAGAAATGCTTCTTGCTGTGTACTT
TTCTCTCGTCTGGCAGCTGTTTCGCCGTTATTGTTAAAACCGGCTTAAGTTAGGTGTGTTTTCTACGACT
AGTGATGCCCCTACTAGAAGATGTGTGTTGCACAAATGTCCCTGAATAACCAATTTGAAGTGCAGATAGC
AGTAAACGTAAGCTAATATGAATATTATTTAACTGTAATGTTTTAATATCGCTGGACATTACTAATAAAC
CCACTATAAACACATGTACATATGTATGTTTTGGCATACAATGAGTAGTTGGGGAAAAAATGTGTAAAAG
CACCGTGACCATCACAGCATAAAGATAACCAGCTGAAGTATCGAATATGAGTAACCCCCAAATTGAATCA
CATGCCGCAACTGATAGGACCCATGGAAGTACACTCTTCATGGCGATATACAAGACACACACAAGCACGA
ACACCCAGTTGCGGAGGAAATTCTCCGTAAATGAAAACCCAATCGGCGAACAATTCATACCCATATATGG
TAAAAGTTTTGAACGCGACTTGAGAGCGGAGAGCATTGCGGCTGATAAGGTTTTAGCGCTAAGCGGGCTT
TATAAAACGGGCTGCGGGACCAGTTTTCATATCACTACCGTTTGAGTTCTTGTGCTGTGTGGATACTCCT
CCCGACACAAAGCCGCTCCATCAGCCAGCAGTCGTCTAATCCAGAGACCCCGGATCGGGGTACCAACATG
GTGAGCAAGGGCGAGGAGCTGTTCACCGGGGTGGTGCCCATCCTGGTCGAGCTGGACGGCGACGTAAACG
GCCACAAGTTCAGCGTGTCCGGCGAGGGCGAGGGCGATGCCACCTACGGCAAGCTGACCCTGAAGTTCAT
CTGCACCACCGGCAAGCTGCCCGTGCCCTGGCCCACCCTCGTGACCACCCTGACCTACGGCGTGCAGTGC
TTCAGCCGCTACCCCGACCACATGAAGCAGCACGACTTCTTCAAGTCCGCCATGCCCGAAGGCTACGTCC
AGGAGCGCACCATCTTCTTCAAGGACGACGGCAACTACAAGACCCGCGCCGAGGTGAAGTTCGAGGGCGA
CACCCTGGTGAACCGCATCGAGCTGAAGGGCATCGACTTCAAGGAGGACGGCAACATCCTGGGGCACAAG
CTGGAGTACAACTACAACAGCCACAACGTCTATATCATGGCCGACAAGCAGAAGAACGGCATCAAGGTGA
ACTTCAAGATCCGCCACAACATCGAGGACGGCAGCGTGCAGCTCGCCGACCACTACCAGCAGAACACCCC
CATCGGCGACGGCCCCGTGCTGCTGCCCGACAACCACTACCTGAGCACCCAGTCCGCCCTGAGCAAAGAC
CCCAACGAGAAGCGCGATCACATGGTCCTGCTGGAGTTCGTGACCGCCGCCGGGATCACTCTCGGCATGG
ACGAGCTGTACAAGCCAAGCTTGAATTCTGCAGATATCATGGATGACTCGTTTTTCGGCTTTGACACGAA
TCTACCGGACGAAGATGGTGGCGATGGACGCATCGTCGAGGCGGAATACGATGCCCTCAATGACGAAACC
TTTGGATCCGCTATAAATGGCGACTGGGAGGAAGCCCATGAGACGATGGTACGCCTGGGCGGGAATGGCG
AAAGGGTGCGGAAGCGACCCGCGGAATCTAGTGGAAATACGGATTTTGCCGATCAGGGAAATGGTGCCTT
CCTGCGACACGCTAATCCGCTATCATCGGCGCCCTCTTCAAGCGGCTCCACTCCGGCCCCTTTGAATGCC
CCCTTCCGACAGTCTCGTCACATAGGGGACTCGGACTTGGAGCTAAACATTTCCTCCATGAAGTTGGACG
ACATGGACCTGTCCTCTTTCACCACTGATAGCGAAGCCGGTGGGCTGAGCAACCGCATTAAGCTGGACTC
CGGGGTCTGGGGATCACAGCCGTTTCCCAACAACCAACATTTGTTCCGCGAGCCTATGCGCAGCGCCTTC
AAGCCACAGCAGCAGCAACATCAGCAGCACCAACCACAACAAATGAAGCCACCGCAGGAAGCGAATGCCA
ACTTTGCACTGAATCCACAGCCTTTTCCAAAAATTACAACTCTCGAGGATATAGAGCGCAAAATGATCAT
TCAGCAGGCCATTTAGGCGGCCGCTCGAGTCTAGAGGGCCCGCGGTTCGAAGGTAAGCCTATCCCTAACC
CTCTCCTCGGTCTCGATTCTACGCGTACCGGTCATCATCACCATCACCATTGAGTTTAAACCCGCTGATC
AGCCTCGACTGTGCCTTCTAAGGCCTGAGCTCGCTGATCAGCCTCGATCGAGGATCCAGACATGATAAGA
TACATTGATGAGTTTGGACAAACCACAACTAGAATGCAGTGAAAAAAATGCTTTATTTGTGAAATTTGTG
ATGCTATTGCTTTATTTGTAACCATTATAAGCTGCAATAAACAAGTTAACAACAACAATTGCATTCATTT
TATGTTTCAGGTTCAGGGGGAGGTGTGGGAGGTTTTTTAAAGCAAGTAAAACCTCTACAAATGTGGTATG
GCTGATTATGATCAGTCGACCGATGCCCTTGAGAGCCTTCAACCCAGTCAGCTCCTTCCGGTGGGCGCGG
GGCATGACTATCGTCGCCGCACTTATGACTGTCTTCTTTATCATGCAACTCGTAGGACAGGTGCCGGCAG
CGCTCTGGGTCATTTTCGGCGAGGACCGCTTTCGCTGGAGCGCGACGATGATCGGCCTGTCGCTTGCGGT
ATTCGGAATCTTGCACGCCCTCGCTCAAGCCTTCGTCACTGGTCCCGCCACCAAACGTTTCGGCGAGAAG
CAGGCCATTATCGCCGGCATGGCGGCCGACGCGCTGGGCTACGTCTTGCTGGCGTTCGCGACGCGAGGCT
GGATGGCCTTCCCCATTATGATTCTTCTCGCTTCCGGCGGCATCGGGATGCCCGCGTTGCAGGCCATGCT
GTCCAGGCAGGTAGATGACGACCATCAGGGACAGCTTCAAGGATCGCTCGCGGCTCTTACCAGCCAGCAA
AAGGCCAGGAACCGTAAAAAGGCCGCGTTGCTGGCGTTTTTCCATAGGCTCCGCCCCCCTGACGAGCATC
ACAAAAATCGACGCTCAAGTCAGAGGTGGCGAAACCCGACAGGACTATAAAGATACCAGGCGTTTCCCCC
TGGAAGCTCCCTCGTGCGCTCTCCTGTTCCGACCCTGCCGCTTACCGGATACCTGTCCGCCTTTCTCCCT
TCGGGAAGCGTGGCGCTTTCTCAATGCTCACGCTGTAGGTATCTCAGTTCGGTGTAGGTCGTTCGCTCCA
AGCTGGGCTGTGTGCACGAACCCCCCGTTCAGCCCGACCGCTGCGCCTTATCCGGTAACTATCGTCTTGA
GTCCAACCCGGTAAGACACGACTTATCGCCACTGGCAGCAGCCACTGGTAACAGGATTAGCAGAGCGAGG
TATGTAGGCGGTGCTACAGAGTTCTTGAAGTGGTGGCCTAACTACGGCTACACTAGAAGGACAGTATTTG
GTATCTGCGCTCTGCTGAAGCCAGTTACCTTCGGAAAAAGAGTTGGTAGCTCTTGATCCGGCAAACAAAC
CACCGCTGGTAGCGGTGGTTTTTTTGTTTGCAAGCAGCAGATTACGCGCAGAAAAAAAGGATCTCAAGAA
GATCCTTTGATCTTTTCTACGGGGTCTGACGCTCAGTGGAACGAAAACTCACGTTAAGGGATTTTGGTCA
TGAGATTATCAAAAAGGATCTTCACCTAGATCCTTTTAAATTAAAAATGAAGTTTTAAATCAATCTAAAG
TATATATGAGTAAACTTGGTCTGACAGTTACCAATGCTTAATCAGTGAGGCACCTATCTCAGCGATCTGT
CTATTTCGTTCATCCATAGTTGCCTGACTCCCCGTCGTGTAGATAACTACGATACGGGAGGGCTTACCAT
CTGGCCCCAGTGCTGCAATGATACCGCGAGACCCACGCTCACCGGCTCCAGATTTATCAGCAATAAACCA
GCCAGCCGGAAGGGCCGAGCGCAGAAGTGGTCCTGCAACTTTATCCGCCTCCATCCAGTCTATTAATTGT
TGCCGGGAAGCTAGAGTAAGTAGTTCGCCAGTTAATAGTTTGCGCAACGTTGTTGCCATTGCTGCAGGCA
TCGTGGTGTCACGCTCGTCGTTTGGTATGGCTTCATTCAGCTCCGGTTCCCAACGATCAAGGCGAGTTAC
ATGATCCCCCATGTTGTGCAAAAAAGCGGTTAGCTCCTTCGGTCCTCCGATCGTTGTCAGAAGTAAGTTG
GCCGCAGTGTTATCACTCATGGTTATGGCAGCACTGCATAATTCTCTTACTGTCATGCCATCCGTAAGAT
GCTTTTCTGTGACTGGTGAGTACTCAACCAAGTCATTCTGAGAATAGTGTATGCGGCGACCGAGTTGCTC
TTGCCCGGCGTCAACACGGGATAATACCGCGCCACATAGCAGAACTTTAAAAGTGCTCATCATTGGAAAA
CGTTCTTCGGGGCGAAAACTCTCAAGGATCTTACCGCTGTTGAGATCCAGTTCGATGTAACCCACTCGTG
CACCCAACTGATCTTCAGCATCTTTTACTTTCACCAGCGTTTCTGGGTGAGCAAAAACAGGAAGGCAAAA
TGCCGCAAAAAAGGGAATAAGGGCGACACGGAAATGTTGAATACTCATACTCTTCCTTTTTCAATATTAT
TGAAGCATTTATCAGGGTTATTGTCTCATGAGCGGATACATATTTGAATGTATTTAGAAAAATAAACAAA
TAGGGGTTCCGCGCACATTTCCCCGAAAAGTGCCACCTGACGTCTAAGAAACCATTATTATCATGACATT
AACCTATAAAAATAGGCGTATCACGAGGCCCTTTCGT
